>Addgene plasmid #44791 | pFSBC27 | depositor full sequence | sequence record 61399 | pFSBC27 sequence 2406 bps
GCGCCCAATACGCAAACCGCCTCTCCCCGCGCGTTGGCCGATTCATTAATGCAGCTGGCACGACAGGTTT
CCCGACTGGAAAGCGGGCAGTGAGCGCAACGCAATTAAAATGATACGGCGACCACCGAGATCTACACTCT
TTCCCTACACGACGCTCTTCCGATCTGTTCAGGTAAAACGACGGCCAGTTACGCATCTGTGCGGTATTTC
ACACCGCATATGGTGCACTCTCAGTACAATCTGCTCTGATGCCGCATAGTTAAGCCAGCCCCGACACCCG
CCAACACCCGCTGACGCGCCCTGACGGGCTTGTCTGCTCCCGGCATCCGCTTACAGACAAGCTGTGACCG
TCTCCGGGAGCTGCATGTGTCAGAGGTTTTCACCGTCATCACCGAAACGCGCGAGACGAAAGGGCCTCGT
GATACGCCTATTTTTATAGGTTAATGTCATGATAATAATGGTTTCTTAGACGTCAGGTGGCACTTTTCGG
GGAAATGTGCGCGGAACCCCTATTTGTTTATTTTTCTAAATACATTCAAATATGTATCCGCTCATGAGAC
AATAACCCTGATAAATGCTTCAATAATATTGAAAAAGGAAGAGTATGAGTATTCAACATTTCCGTGTCGC
CCTTATTCCCTTTTTTGCGGCATTTTGCCTTCCTGTTTTTGCTCACCCAGAAACGCTGGTGAAAGTAAAA
GATGCTGAAGATCAGTTGGGTGCACGAGTGGGTTACATCGAACTGGATCTCAACAGCGGTAAGATCCTTG
AGAGTTTTCGCCCCGAAGAACGTTTTCCAATGATGAGCACTTTTAAAGTTCTGCTATGTGGCGCGGTATT
ATCCCGTATTGACGCCGGGCAAGAGCAACTCGGTCGCCGCATACACTATTCTCAGAATGACTTGGTTGAG
TACTCACCAGTCACAGAAAAGCATCTTACGGATGGCATGACAGTAAGAGAATTATGCAGTGCTGCCATAA
CCATGAGTGATAACACTGCGGCCAACTTACTTCTGACAACGATCGGAGGACCGAAGGAGCTAACCGCTTT
TTTGCACAACATGGGGGATCATGTAACTCGCCTTGATCGTTGGGAACCGGAGCTGAATGAAGCCATACCA
AACGACGAGCGTGACACCACGATGCCTGTAGCAATGGCAACAACGTTGCGCAAACTATTAACTGGCGAAC
TACTTACTCTAGCTTCCCGGCAACAATTAATAGACTGGATGGAGGCGGATAAAGTTGCAGGACCACTTCT
GCGCTCGGCCCTTCCGGCTGGCTGGTTTATTGCTGATAAATCTGGAGCCGGTGAGCGTGGGTCTCGCGGT
ATCATTGCAGCACTGGGGCCAGATGGTAAGCCCTCCCGTATCGTAGTTATCTACACGACGGGGAGTCAGG
CAACTATGGATGAACGAAATAGACAGATCGCTGAGATAGGTGCCTCACTGATTAAGCATTGGTAACTGTC
AGACCAAGTTTACTCATATATACTTTAGATTGATTTAAAACTTCATTTTTAATTTAAAAGGATCTAGGTG
AAGATCCTTTTTGATAATCTCATGACCAAAATCCCTTAACGTGAGTTTTCGTTCCACTGAGCGTCAGACC
CCGTAGAAAAGATCAAAGGATCTTCTTGAGATCCTTTTTTTCTGCGCGTAATCTGCTGCTTGCAAACAAA
AAAACCACCGCTACCAGCGGTGGTTTGTTTGCCGGATCAAGAGCTACCAACTCTTTTTCCGAAGGTAACT
GGCTTCAGCAGAGCGCAGATACCAAATACTGTTCTTCTAGTGTAGCCGTAGTTAGGCCACCACTTCAAGA
ACTCTGTAGCACCGCCTACATACCTCGCTCTGCTAATCCTGTTACCAGTGGCTGCTGCCAGTGGCGATAA
GTCGTGTCTTACCGGGTTGGACTCAAGACGATAGTTACCGGATAAGGCGCAGCGGTCGGGCTGAACGGGG
GGTTCGTGCACACAGCCCAGCTTGGAGCGAACGACCTACACCGAACTGAGATACCTACAGCGTGAGCTAT
GAGAAAGCGCCACGCTTCCCGAAGGGAGAAAGGCGGACAGGTATCCGGTAAGCGGCAGGGTCGGAACAGG
AGAGCGCACGAGGGAGCTTCCAGGGGGAAACGCCTGGTATCTTTATAGTCCTGTCGGGTTTCGCCACCTC
TGACTTGAGCGTCGATTTTTGTGATGCTCGTCAGGGGGGCGGAGCCTATGGAAAAACGCCAGCAACGCGG
CCTTTTTACGGTTCCTGGCCTTTTGCTGGCCTTTTGCTCACATGTTCTTTCCTGCGTTATCCCCTGATTC
TGTGGATAACCGTATTACCGCCTTTGAGTGAGCTGATACCGCTCGCCGCAGCCGAACGACCGAGCGCAGC
GAGTCAGTGAGCGAGGAAGCGGAAGA
Features (pLannotate 1.2.2; 7 found; start..end, strand, type, name):
      1..93      +  CDS            lacI (fragment): lac repressor; lacI; The lac repressor binds to the lac operator to inhibit transcription in E. coli. This inhibition can be relieved by adding lactose or isopropyl-β-D-thiogalactopyranoside (IPTG).
    173..189     -  CDS            lacZα (fragment): LacZα fragment of β-galactosidase; lacZ fragment
    189..268     -  misc_feature   bom (fragment): basis of mobility region from pBR322
    370..405     -  CDS            rop (fragment): Rop protein, which maintains plasmids at low copy number; rop
    500..604     +  promoter       AmpR promoter: bla
    605..1465    +  CDS            AmpR: β-lactamase; bla; confers resistance to ampicillin, carbenicillin, and related antibiotics
   1636..2224    +  rep_origin     ori: high-copy-number ColE1/pMB1/pBR322/pUC origin of replication
