[The description below was written by a language model from this plasmid's Addgene catalogue record and pLannotate feature annotations shown in this document.]
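Description:
pFSBC27 is a small (about 2.4 kb) pUC19-derived bacterial plasmid that belongs to the FREQ-Seq barcode series. It is not an expression vector. It is a template carrier for a short synthetic insert holding one specific Illumina-compatible barcode, which the record lists as a six-nucleotide FREQ-Seq barcode. It replicates in E. coli from the high-copy ColE1/pUC-type origin and is selected with ampicillin through the β-lactamase gene, which is driven by its native bla promoter. These two elements are the only intact functional units found by the automated annotation.

The remaining annotated features are short fragments of lacI, lacZα, the pBR322 bom region and rop. They are best read as leftover backbone sequence or partial similarity matches, not working genes. The construct is somewhat smaller than standard pUC19 and only a trace of lacZα is detected, so an intact blue/white screening cassette does not appear to be present. The feature table does not annotate the barcode insert itself, and the record gives neither the cloning method nor the insert's exact position or flanking adapter sequences.

According to the depositor, plasmids in this set are used to generate bridging primers carrying Illumina-compatible barcodes for allele frequency sequencing. In FREQ-Seq, these barcoded products let a locus of interest be amplified directly from mixed populations and tagged by sample, so many samples can be pooled in one sequencing run. Allele frequencies are then read from the sequence counts with minimal library preparation. Each plasmid in the series supplies a different barcode, and pFSBC27 provides one of them.
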