Addgene plasmid #44791: pFSBC27
Depositing lab: Christopher Marx. Depositing organization: Harvard University. Publication: FREQ-Seq: a rapid, cost-effective, sequencing-based method to determine allele frequencies directly from mixed populations. Chubiz LM, Lee MC, Delaney NF, Marx CJ. PLoS One. 2012;7(10):e47959. doi: 10.1371/journal.pone.0047959. Epub 2012 Oct 31. PubMed 23118913.
Backbone
  Vector backbone: pUC19
Growth in bacteria
  Bacterial resistance: Ampicillin, 100 μg/mL
  Growth temperature: 37°C
  Growth strain: DH10B
  Copy number: High Copy
Gene/Insert
  Gene/Insert name: FREQ-Seq Barcode: GTTCAG
  Species: Synthetic
  Cloning method: Unknown
  Sequencing primers: 5′ pBR322ori-F
Terms and licenses: Academic/Nonprofit Terms; Industry Terms: Not Available to Industry
Depositor comments: These plasmids are used to generate bridging primers with Illumina-compatible barcodes for allele frequency sequencing (FREQ-Seq). Similar to RNA-Seq, the FREQ-Seq method can rapidly determine allele frequencies directly from mixed populations with minimal library preparation.
How to cite: pFSBC27 was a gift from Christopher Marx (Addgene plasmid # 44791 ; http://n2t.net/addgene:44791 ; RRID:Addgene_44791)
