>Addgene plasmid #44791 | pFSBC27 | addgene partial sequence | sequence record 63008 | pBR322ori-F 5'-GGGAAACGCCTGGTATCTTT-3'
ATTTTTGTGATGCTCGTCAGGGGGGCGGAGCCTATGGAAAAACGCCAGCAACGCGGCCTTTTTACGGTTC
CTGGCCTTTTGCTGGCCTTTTGCTCACATGTTCTTTCCTGCGTTATCCCCTGATTCTGTGGATAACCGTA
TTACCGCCTTTGAGTGAGCTGATACCGCTCGCCGCAGCCGAACGACCGAGCGCAGCGAGTCAGTGAGCGA
GGAAGCGGAAGAGCGCCCAATACGCAAACCGCCTCTCCCCGCGCGTTGGCCGATTCATTAATGCAGCTGG
CACGACAGGTTTCCCGACTGGAAAGCGGGCAGTGAGCGCAACGCAATTAAAATGATACGGCGACCACCGA
GATCTACACTCTTTCCCTACACGACGCTCTTCCGATCTGTTCAGGTAAAACGACGGCCAGTTACGCATCT
GTGCGGTATTTCACACCGCATATGGTGCACTCTCAGTACAATCTGCTCTGATGCCGCATAGTTAAGCCAG
CCCCGACACCCGCCAACACCCGCTGACGCGCCCTGACGGGCTTGTCTGCTCCCGGCATCCGCTTACAGAC
AAGCTGTGACCGTCTCCGGGAGCTGCATGTGTCAGAGGTTTTCACCGTCATCACCGAAACGCGCGAGACG
AAAGGGCCTCGTGATACGCCTATTTTTATAGGTTAATGTCATGATAATAATGGTTTCTTAGACGTCAGGT
GGCACTTTTCGGGGAAATGTGCGCGGAACCCCTATTTGTTTATTTTTCTAAATACATTCAAATATGTATC
CGCTCATGAGACAATAACCCTGATAAATGCTTCAATAATA
